Addgene plasmid #193352: pMXs-hSOX2AV
Purpose: Retroviral vector expressing human SOX2A61V point mutant
Depositing lab: Hans Schöler. Depositing organization: Max Planck Institute for Molecular Biomedicine. Publication: Highly cooperative chimeric super-SOX induces naive pluripotency across species. MacCarthy CM, Wu G, Malik V, Menuchin-Lasowski Y, Velychko T, Keshet G, Fan R, Bedzhov I, Church GM, Jauch R, Cojocaru V, Scholer HR, Velychko S. Cell Stem Cell. 2024 Jan 4;31(1):127-147.e9. doi: 10.1016/j.stem.2023.11.010. Epub 2023 Dec 22. PubMed 38141611.
Backbone
  Vector backbone: pMXs
  Backbone size w/o insert (bp): 4627
  Total vector size (bp): 5601
  Vector type: Mammalian Expression, Retroviral
Growth in bacteria
  Bacterial resistance: Ampicillin, 100 μg/mL
  Growth temperature: 37°C
  Growth strain: NEB Stable
  Copy number: High Copy
Gene/Insert
  Gene/Insert name: SOX2AV
  Species: H. sapiens (human)
  Mutation: SOX2A61V is a highly cooperative point mutant of SOX2
  Entrez Gene: SOX2 (a.k.a. ANOP3, MCOPS3)
  Promoter: 5'LTR
  Cloning method: Restriction Enzyme; 5′ cloning site EcoRI (not destroyed); 3′ cloning site XhoI (not destroyed)
  Sequencing primers: 5′ gacggcatcgcagcttggatacac; 3′ CCCTTTTTCTGGAGACTAAATAAAATC
Terms and licenses: Academic/Nonprofit Terms; Industry Terms: Not Available to Industry
Depositor comments: Please visit https://www.biorxiv.org/content/10.1101/2022.09.23.509242v1 for BioRxiv preprint
How to cite: pMXs-hSOX2AV was a gift from Hans Schöler (Addgene plasmid # 193352 ; http://n2t.net/addgene:193352 ; RRID:Addgene_193352)
