[The description below was written by a language model from this plasmid's Addgene catalogue record and pLannotate feature annotations shown in this document.]
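Description:
pMXs-hSOX2AV is a Moloney murine leukemia virus (MMLV)-based retroviral expression vector built on the pMXs backbone, carrying a human SOX2 coding sequence with an A61V point mutation. The whole plasmid is about 5.6 kb. In bacteria it is maintained through a high-copy ColE1/pUC-type origin and selected with ampicillin via the β-lactamase gene and its own promoter. A short lacI fragment is annotated near the origin and appears to be a backbone remnant with no functional role. No mammalian selection marker or reporter is annotated.

The viral portion is flanked by MMLV long terminal repeats. The 5' LTR serves as the promoter for the insert and is followed by the MMLV packaging signal (with a short fragment matching the MESV Ψ), a truncated gag sequence lacking its start codon, which extends the packaging region, and a pol segment containing the splice acceptor. The SOX2 open reading frame, cloned between EcoRI and XhoI sites that remain intact, lies directly downstream and ahead of the 3' LTR. The annotation tool labels part of the 3' LTR as a ΔU3 fragment adjacent to a larger LTR match. This probably reflects a split annotation rather than a self-inactivating design, since the record names the 5' LTR as the promoter. Because gag, pol and env functions are absent, infectious particles must be produced in cells that supply them in trans.

SOX2 is a pluripotency transcription factor that partners with OCT4 on DNA, and the depositor describes A61V as a highly cooperative variant. The associated study concerns engineered SOX factors for inducing naive pluripotency, so the vector is suited to delivering this mutant for stable expression in reprogramming experiments.
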