Features (pLannotate 1.2.2; 12 found; start..end, strand, type, name):
     22..615     +  LTR            LTR: long terminal repeat from Moloney murine leukemia virus
    678..877     +  misc_feature   MMLV Ψ: packaging signal of Moloney murine leukemia virus (MMLV)
    929..1017    +  misc_feature   MESV Ψ (fragment): packaging signal of murine embryonic stem cell virus
   1094..1510    +  CDS            gag (truncated): truncated Moloney murine leukemia virus (MMLV) gag gene lacking the start codon
   1520..1894    +  misc_feature   pol region: Moloney murine leukemia virus (MMLV) pol region containing the splice acceptor site
   1953..2903    +  CDS            SOX2: SOX2_HUMAN - Experimental evidence at protein level: Swiss-Prot protein existence level 1. Transcription factor that forms a trimeric complex with OCT4 on DNA and controls the expression of a number of genes involved in embryonic development such as YES1, FGF4, UTF1 and ZFP206 (By similarity). Binds to the proximal enhancer region of NANOG (By similarity). Critical for early embryogenesis and for embryonic stem cell pluripotency (PubMed:18035408). Downstream SRRT target that mediates the promotion of neural stem cell self-renewal (By similarity). Keeps neural cells undifferentiated by countera
   2984..3105    +  LTR            3' LTR (ΔU3) (fragment): self-inactivating 3' long terminal repeat (LTR) from Moloney murine leukemia virus
   3106..3575    +  LTR            LTR: long terminal repeat from Moloney murine leukemia virus
   3641..3693    -  CDS            lacI (fragment): lac repressor; lacI; The lac repressor binds to the lac operator to inhibit transcription in E. coli. This inhibition can be relieved by adding lactose or isopropyl-β-D-thiogalactopyranoside (IPTG).
   3876..4464    -  rep_origin     ori: high-copy-number ColE1/pMB1/pBR322/pUC origin of replication
   4628..5488    -  CDS            AmpR: β-lactamase; bla; confers resistance to ampicillin, carbenicillin, and related antibiotics
   5489..5593    -  promoter       AmpR promoter: bla
>Addgene plasmid #193352 | pMXs-hSOX2AV | addgene full sequence | sequence record 379860 | Addgene NGS Result
CCCGAAAAGTGCCACCTGCATAATGAAAGACCCCACCTGTAGGTTTGGCAAGCTAGCTTAAGTAACGCCA
TTTTGCAAGGCATGGAAAAATACATAACTGAGAATAGAAAAGTTCAGATCAAGGTCAGGAACAGATGGAA
CAGCTGAATATGGGCCAAACAGGATATCTGTGGTAAGCAGTTCCTGCCCCGGCTCAGGGCCAAGAACAGA
TGGAACAGCTGAATATGGGCCAAACAGGATATCTGTGGTAAGCAGTTCCTGCCCCGGCTCAGGGCCAAGA
ACAGATGGTCCCCAGATGCGGTCCAGCCCTCAGCAGTTTCTAGAGAACCATCAGATGTTTCCAGGGTGCC
CCAAGGACCTGAAATGACCCTGTGCCTTATTTGAACTAACCAATCAGTTCGCTTCTCGCTTCTGTTCGCG
CGCTTCTGCTCCCCGAGCTCAATAAAAGAGCCCACAACCCCTCACTCGGCGCGCCAGTCCTCCGATTGAC
TGAGTCGCCCGGGTACCCGTGTATCCAATAAACCCTCTTGCAGTTGCATCCGACTTGTGGTCTCGCTGTT
CCTTGGGAGGGTCTCCTCTGAGTGATTGACTACCCGTCAGCGGGGGTCTTTCATTTGGGGGCTCGTCCGG
GATCGGGAGACCCCTGCCCAGGGACCACCGACCCACCACCGGGAGGTAAGCTGGCCAGCAACTTATCTGT
GTCTGTCCGATTGTCTAGTGTCTATGACTGATTTTATGCGCCTGCGTCGGTACTAGTTAGCTAACTAGCT
CTGTATCTGGCGGACCCGTGGTGGAACTGACGAGTTCGGAACACCCGGCCGCAACCCTGGGAGACGTCCC
AGGGACTTCGGGGGCCGTTTTTGTGGCCCGACCTGAGTCCAAAAATCCCGATCGTTTTGGACTCTTTGGT
GCACCCCCCTAATAGGAGGGATATGTGGTTCTGGTAGGAGACGAGAACCTAAAACAGTTCCCGCCTCCGT
CTGAATTTTTGCTTTCGGTTTGGGACCGAAGCCGCGCCGCGCGTCTTGTCTGCTGCAGCATCGTTCTGTG
TTGTCTCTGTCTGACTGTGTTTCTGTATTTGTCTGAAAATTAGGGCCAGACTGTTACCACTCCCTTAAGT
TTGACCTTAGGTCACTGGAAAGATGTCGAGCGGATCGCTCACAACCAGTCGGTAGATGTCAAGAAGAGAC
GTTGGGTTACCTTCTGCTCTGCAGAATGGCCAACCTTTAACGTCGGATGGCCGCGAGACGGCACCTTTAA
CCGAGACCTCATCACCCAGGTTAAGATCAAGGTCTTTTCACCTGGCCCGCATGGACACCCAGACCAGGTC
CCCTACATCGTGACCTGGGAAGCCTTGGCTTTTGACCCCCCTCCCTGGGTCAAGCCCTTTGTACACCCTA
AGCCTCCGCCTCCTCTTCCTCCATCCGCCCCGTCTCTCCCCCTTGAACCTCCTCGTTCGACCCCGCCTCG
ATCCTCCCTTTATCCAGCCCTCACTCCTTCTCTAGGCGCCCCCATATGGCCATATGAGATCTTATATGGG
GCACCCCCGCCCCTTGTAAACTTCCCTGACCCTGACATGACAAGAGTTACTAACAGCCCCTCTCTCCAAG
CTCACTTACAGGCTCTCTACTTAGTCCAGCACGAAGTCTGGAGACCTCTGGCGGCAGCCTACCAAGAACA
ACTGGACCGACCGGTGGTACCTCACCCTTACCGAGTCGGCGACACAGTGTGGGTCCGCCGACACCAGACT
AAGAACCTAGAACCTCGCTGGAAAGGACCTTACACAGTCCTGCTGACCACCCCCACCGCCCTCAAAGTAG
ACGGCATCGCAGCTTGGATACACGCCGCCCACGTGAAGGCTGCCGACCCCGGGGGTGGACCATCCTCTAG
ACTGCCGGATCTAGCTAGTTAATTAAGGATCCCAGTGTGGTGGTACGGGAATTCGTTTAAACATGTACAA
CATGATGGAGACGGAGCTGAAGCCGCCGGGCCCGCAGCAAACTTCGGGGGGCGGCGGCGGCAACTCCACC
GCGGCGGCGGCCGGCGGCAACCAGAAAAACAGCCCGGACCGCGTCAAGCGGCCCATGAATGCCTTCATGG
TGTGGTCCCGCGGGCAGCGGCGCAAGATGGCCCAGGAGAACCCCAAGATGCACAACTCGGAGATCAGCAA
GCGCCTGGGCGCCGAGTGGAAACTTTTGTCGGAGACGGAGAAGCGGCCGTTCATCGACGAGGCTAAGCGG
CTGCGAGTGCTGCACATGAAGGAGCACCCGGATTATAAATACCGGCCCCGGCGGAAAACCAAGACGCTCA
TGAAGAAGGATAAGTACACGCTGCCCGGCGGGCTGCTGGCCCCCGGCGGCAATAGCATGGCGAGCGGGGT
CGGGGTGGGCGCCGGCCTGGGCGCGGGCGTGAACCAGCGCATGGACAGTTACGCGCACATGAACGGCTGG
AGCAACGGCAGCTACAGCATGATGCAGGACCAGCTGGGCTACCCGCAGCACCCGGGCCTCAATGCGCACG
GCGCAGCGCAGATGCAGCCCATGCACCGCTACGACGTGAGCGCCCTGCAGTACAACTCCATGACCAGCTC
GCAGACCTACATGAACGGCTCGCCCACCTACAGCATGTCCTACTCGCAGCAGGGCACCCCTGGCATGGCT
CTTGGCTCCATGGGTTCGGTGGTCAAGTCCGAGGCCAGCTCCAGCCCCCCTGTGGTTACCTCTTCCTCCC
ACTCCAGGGCGCCCTGCCAGGCCGGGGACCTCCGGGACATGATCAGCATGTATCTCCCCGGCGCCGAGGT
GCCGGAACCCGCCGCCCCCAGCAGACTTCACATGTCCCAGCACTACCAGAGCGGCCCGGTGCCCGGCACG
GCCATTAACGGCACACTGCCCCTCTCACACATGTGAACTAGTCTCGAGCGGCCGCCAGCACAGTGGTCGA
CGATAAAATAAAAGATTTTATTTAGTCTCCAGAAAAAGGGGGGAATGAAAGACCCCACCTGTAGGTTTGG
CAAGCTAGCTTAAGTAACGCCATTTTGCAAGGCATGGAAAAATACATAACTGAGAATAGAGAAGTTCAGA
TCAAGGTCAGGAACAGATGGAACAGCTGAATATGGGCCAAACAGGATATCTGTGGTAAGCAGTTCCTGCC
CCGGCTCAGGGCCAAGAACAGATGGAACAGCTGAATATGGGCCAAACAGGATATCTGTGGTAAGCAGTTC
CTGCCCCGGCTCAGGGCCAAGAACAGATGGTCCCCAGATGCGGTCCAGCCCTCAGCAGTTTCTAGAGAAC
CATCAGATGTTTCCAGGGTGCCCCAAGGACCTGAAATGACCCTGTGCCTTATTTGAACTAACCAATCAGT
TCGCTTCTCGCTTCTGTTCGCGCGCTTCTGCTCCCCGAGCTCAATAAAAGAGCCCACAACCCCTCACTCG
GGGCGCCAGTCCTCCGATTGACTGAGTCGCCCGGGTACCCGTGTATCCAATAAACCCTCTTGCAGTTGCA
TCCGACTTGTGGTCTCGCTGTTCCTTGGGAGGGTCTCCTCTGAGTGATTGACTACCCGTCAGCGGGGGTC
TTTCACATGCAGCATGTATCAAAATTAATTTGGTTTTTTTTCTTAAGTATTTACATTAAATGGCCATAGT
TGCATTAATGAATCGGCCAACGCGCGGGGAGAGGCGGTTTGCGTATTGGGCGCTCTTCCGCTTCCTCGCT
CACTGACTCGCTGCGCTCGGTCGTTCGGCTGCGGCGAGCGGTATCAGCTCACTCAAAGGCGGTAATACGG
TTATCCACAGAATCAGGGGATAACGCAGGAAAGAACATGTGAGCAAAAGGCCAGCAAAAGGCCAGGAACC
GTAAAAAGGCCGCGTTGCTGGCGTTTTTCCATAGGCTCCGCCCCCCTGACGAGCATCACAAAAATCGACG
CTCAAGTCAGAGGTGGCGAAACCCGACAGGACTATAAAGATACCAGGCGTTTCCCCCTGGAAGCTCCCTC
GTGCGCTCTCCTGTTCCGACCCTGCCGCTTACCGGATACCTGTCCGCCTTTCTCCCTTCGGGAAGCGTGG
CGCTTTCTCATAGCTCACGCTGTAGGTATCTCAGTTCGGTGTAGGTCGTTCGCTCCAAGCTGGGCTGTGT
GCACGAACCCCCCGTTCAGCCCGACCGCTGCGCCTTATCCGGTAACTATCGTCTTGAGTCCAACCCGGTA
AGACACGACTTATCGCCACTGGCAGCAGCCACTGGTAACAGGATTAGCAGAGCGAGGTATGTAGGCGGTG
CTACAGAGTTCTTGAAGTGGTGGCCTAACTACGGCTACACTAGAAGAACAGTATTTGGTATCTGCGCTCT
GCTGAAGCCAGTTACCTTCGGAAAAAGAGTTGGTAGCTCTTGATCCGGCAAACAAACCACCGCTGGTAGC
GGTGGTTTTTTTGTTTGCAAGCAGCAGATTACGCGCAGAAAAAAAGGATCTCAAGAAGATCCTTTGATCT
TTTCTACGGGGTCTGACGCTCAGTGGAACGAAAACTCACGTTAAGGGATTTTGGTCATGAGATTATCAAA
AAGGATCTTCACCTAGATCCTTTTGCGGCCGGCCGCAAATCAATCTAAAGTATATATGAGTAAACTTGGT
CTGACAGTTACCAATGCTTAATCAGTGAGGCACCTATCTCAGCGATCTGTCTATTTCGTTCATCCATAGT
TGCCTGACTCCCCGTCGTGTAGATAACTACGATACGGGAGGGCTTACCATCTGGCCCCAGTGCTGCAATG
ATACCGCGAGACCCACGCTCACCGGCTCCAGATTTATCAGCAATAAACCAGCCAGCCGGAAGGGCCGAGC
GCAGAAGTGGTCCTGCAACTTTATCCGCCTCCATCCAGTCTATTAATTGTTGCCGGGAAGCTAGAGTAAG
TAGTTCGCCAGTTAATAGTTTGCGCAACGTTGTTGCCATTGCTACAGGCATCGTGGTGTCACGCTCGTCG
TTTGGTATGGCTTCATTCAGCTCCGGTTCCCAACGATCAAGGCGAGTTACATGATCCCCCATGTTGTGCA
AAAAAGCGGTTAGCTCCTTCGGTCCTCCGATCGTTGTCAGAAGTAAGTTGGCCGCAGTGTTATCACTCAT
GGTTATGGCAGCACTGCATAATTCTCTTACTGTCATGCCATCCGTAAGATGCTTTTCTGTGACTGGTGAG
TACTCAACCAAGTCATTCTGAGAATAGTGTATGCGGCGACCGAGTTGCTCTTGCCCGGCGTCAATACGGG
ATAATACCGCGCCACATAGCAGAACTTTAAAAGTGCTCATCATTGGAAAACGTTCTTCGGGGCGAAAACT
CTCAAGGATCTTACCGCTGTTGAGATCCAGTTCGATGTAACCCACTCGTGCACCCAACTGATCTTCAGCA
TCTTTTACTTTCACCAGCGTTTCTGGGTGAGCAAAAACAGGAAGGCAAAATGCCGCAAAAAAGGGAATAA
GGGCGACACGGAAATGTTGAATACTCATACTCTTCCTTTTTCAATATTATTGAAGCATTTATCAGGGTTA
TTGTCTCATGAGCGGATACATATTTGAATGTATTTAGAAAAATAAACAAATAGGGGTTCCGCGCACATTT
C
